Addgene plasmid #148031: pAc5.1B-EGFP-DmPAN2-D1039AE1041A-dsRNAres_Y
Purpose: Insect Expression of DmPAN2-D1039AE1041A-dsRNAres
Depositing lab: Elisa Izaurralde. Depositing organization: Max Planck Institute for Developmental Biology. Publication: An asymmetric PAN3 dimer recruits a single PAN2 exonuclease to mediate mRNA deadenylation and decay. Jonas S, Christie M, Peter D, Bhandari D, Loh B, Huntzinger E, Weichenrieder O, Izaurralde E. Nat Struct Mol Biol. 2014 Jul;21(7):599-608. doi: 10.1038/nsmb.2837. Epub 2014 Jun 1. PubMed 24880343.
Backbone
  Vector backbone: Unknown
  Vector type: Insect Expression
Growth in bacteria
  Bacterial resistance: Ampicillin, 100 μg/mL
  Growth temperature: 37°C
  Growth strain: DH5alpha
  Copy number: Low Copy
Gene/Insert
  Gene/Insert name: DmPAN2-D1039AE1041A-dsRNAres
  Species: D. melanogaster (fly)
  Entrez Gene: PAN2 (a.k.a. Dmel_CG8232, A1Z7K9, CG8232, Dmel\CG8232, Pan2, pan2)
  Cloning method: Unknown
Terms and licenses: Academic/Nonprofit Terms; Industry Terms: Not Available to Industry
Depositor comments: ORF extracted from NCBI: LP04771 Plasmids from this collection were made available to the research community and donated after the lab closed. Please note that the sequence provided by the depositing laboratory may be theoretical/predicted or based on Sanger sequencing results. There may be discrepancies between sequencing results obtained by Addgene and the depositor sequence. If an Addgene verified sequence is not available, please contact before placing your order to request that our lab fully sequence the plasmid.
How to cite: pAc5.1B-EGFP-DmPAN2-D1039AE1041A-dsRNAres_Y was a gift from Elisa Izaurralde (Addgene plasmid # 148031 ; http://n2t.net/addgene:148031 ; RRID:Addgene_148031)
