[The description below was written by a language model from this plasmid's Addgene catalogue record and pLannotate feature annotations shown in this document.]
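Description:
pAc5.1B-EGFP-DmPAN2-D1039AE1041A-dsRNAres_Y is a 9,782-nt insect expression plasmid for producing a GFP-tagged, mutated form of Drosophila melanogaster PAN2 in fly cells. The catalogue lists the backbone as unknown, although the name and annotated parts point to a pAc5.1-type vector. In bacteria it is maintained through a ColE1/pUC-type origin and selected with ampicillin via the β-lactamase gene and its own promoter. The catalogue describes it as low copy even though the origin is annotated as a high-copy type. A fragment of a tetracycline resistance gene and a short piece of SV40 large T antigen are also detected; these appear to be non-functional backbone remnants. No selectable marker for insect cells is annotated.

Expression is driven by the constitutive Drosophila actin 5C promoter, followed by EGFP and then the PAN2 coding sequence, an arrangement consistent with an N-terminal EGFP fusion. A V5 epitope tag lies just downstream of PAN2, but the record does not show whether it is translated in frame or cut off by a stop codon. An SV40 polyadenylation signal follows the cassette.

PAN2 is the catalytic subunit of the PAN2–PAN3 deadenylase, which shortens mRNA poly(A) tails. The insert name indicates alanine substitutions at D1039 and E1041; the record does not state their effect, though the naming and the associated study of PAN2–PAN3 deadenylation suggest a mutant affecting the nuclease function. The "dsRNAres" label indicates a version resistant to dsRNA-mediated knockdown, a design typically used in complementation experiments where endogenous PAN2 is depleted by RNAi and the tagged variant is tested for rescue.
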