Features (pLannotate 1.2.2; 10 found; start..end, strand, type, name):
     56..2568    +  promoter       Ac5 promoter: Drosophila melanogaster actin 5C promoter
   2588..3304    +  CDS            EGFP: EGFP is a basic (constitutively fluorescent) green fluorescent protein published in 1996, derived from Aequorea victoria. It is reported to be a rapidly-maturing weak dimer with moderate acid sensitivity.
   3329..7051    +  CDS            PAN2: PAN2_DROME - Experimental evidence at protein level: Swiss-Prot protein existence level 1. Catalytic subunit of the poly(A)-nuclease (PAN) deadenylation complex, one of two cytoplasmic mRNA deadenylases involved in general and miRNA-mediated mRNA turnover. PAN specifically shortens poly(A) tails of RNA and the activity is stimulated by poly(A)-binding protein (PABP). PAN deadenylation is followed by rapid degradation of the shortened mRNA tails by the CCR4-NOT complex. Deadenylated mRNAs are then degraded by two alternative mechanisms, namely exosome-mediated 3'-5' exonucleolytic degradation,
   7067..7108    +  CDS            V5 tag: epitope tag from simian virus 5
   7208..7342    -  polyA_signal   SV40 poly(A) signal: SV40 polyadenylation signal
   7365..7449    -  CDS            large T antigen (fragment): large T antigen from SV40 (simian virus 40)
   7450..7920    +  CDS            TcR (fragment): tetracycline efflux protein; tet; confers resistance to tetracycline
   7964..8552    -  rep_origin     ori: high-copy-number ColE1/pMB1/pBR322/pUC origin of replication
   8723..9583    -  CDS            AmpR: β-lactamase; bla; confers resistance to ampicillin, carbenicillin, and related antibiotics
   9584..9688    -  promoter       AmpR promoter: bla
>Addgene plasmid #148031 | pAc5.1B-EGFP-DmPAN2-D1039AE1041A-dsRNAres_Y | depositor full sequence | sequence record 290478 | Full Sequence
CTTCAAGGAATTAATTCTATATTCTAAAAACACAAATGATACTTCTAAAAAAAATCATGAATGGCATCAA
CTCTGAATCAAATCTTTGCAGATGCACCTACTTCTCATTTCCACTGTCACATCATTTTTCCAGATCTCGC
TGCCTGTTATGTGGCCCACAAACCAAGACACGTTTTATGGCCATTAAAGCTGGCTGATCGTCGCCAAACA
CCAAATACATATCAATATGTACATTCGAGAAAGAAGCGATCAAAGAAGCGTCTTCGGGCGAGTAGGAGAA
TGCGGAGGAGAAGGAGAACGAGCTGATCTAGTATCTCTCCACAATCCAATGCCAACTGACCAACTGGCCA
TATTCGGAGCAATTTGAAGCCAATTTCCATCGCCTGGCGATCGCTCCATTCTTGGCTATATGTTTTTCAC
CGTTCCCGGGGCCATTTTCAAAGACTCGTCGGTAAGATAAGATTGTGTCACTCGCTGTCTCTCTTCATTT
GTCGAAGAATGCTGAGGAATTTCGCGATGACGTCGGCGAGTATTTTGAAGAATGAGAATAATTTGTATTT
ATACGAAAATCAGTTAGTGGAATTTTCTACAAAAACATGTTATCTATAGATAATTTTGTTGCAAAATATG
TTGACTATGACAAAGATTGTATGTATATACCTTTAATGTATTCTCATTTTCTTATGTATTTATAATGGCA
ATGATGATACTGATGATATTTTAAGATGATGCCAGACCACAGGCTGATTTCTGCGTCTTTTGCCGAACGC
AGTGCATGTGCGGTTGTTGTTTTTTGGAATAGTTTCAATTTTCGGACTGTCCGCTTTGATTTCAGTTTCT
TGGCTTATTCAAAAAGCAAAGTAAAGCCAAAAAAGCGAGATGGCAATACCAAATGCGGCAAAACGGTAGT
GGAAGGAAAGGGGTGCGGGGCAGCGGAAGGAAGGGTGGGGCGGGGCGTGGCGGGGTCTGTGGCTGGGCGC
GACGTCACCGACGTTGGAGCCACTCCTTTGACCATGTGTGCGTGTGTGTATTATTCGTGTCTCGCCACTC
GCCGGTTGTTTTTTTCTTTTTATCTCGCTCTCTCTAGCGCCATCTCGTACGCATGCTCAACGCACCGCAT
GTTGCCGTGTCCTTTATGCGTCATTTTGGCTCGAAATAGGCAATTATTTAAACAAAGATTAGTCAACGAA
AACGCTAAAATAAATAAGTCTACAATATGGTTACTTATTGCCATGTGTGTGCAGCCAACGATAGCAACAA
AAGCAACAACACAGTGGCTTTCCCTCTTTCACTTTTTGTTTGCAAGCGCGTGCGAGCAAGACGGCACGAC
CGGCAAACGCAATTACGCTGACAAAGAGCAGACGAAGTTTTGGCCGAAAAACATCAAGGCGCCTGATACG
AATGCATTTGCAATAACAATTGCGATATTTAATATTGTTTATGAAGCTGTTTGACTTCAAAACACACAAA
AAAAAAAATAAAACAAATTATTTGAAAGAGAATTAGGAATCGGACAGCTTATCGTTACGGGCTAACAGCA
CACCGAGACGAAATAGCTTACCTGACGTCACAGCCTCTGGAAGAACTGCCGCCAAGCAGAGAGAGAGAGA
AAAAGAGGGAGAGCAGCTTAGACCGCATGTGCTTGTGTGTGAGGCGTCTCTCTCTTCGTCTCCTGTTTGC
GCAAACGCATAGACTGCACTGAGAAAATCGATTACCTATTTTTTATGAATGAATATTTGCACTATTACTA
TTCAAAACTATTAAGATAGCAATCACATTCAATAGCCAAATACTATACCACCTGAGCGATGCAACGAAAT
GATCAATTTGAGCAAAAATGCTGCATATTTAGGACGGCATCATTATAGAAATGCTTCTTGCTGTGTACTT
TTCTCTCGTCTGGCAGCTGTTTCGCCGTTATTGTTAAAACCGGCTTAAGTTAGGTGTGTTTTCTACGACT
AGTGATGCCCCTACTAGAAGATGTGTGTTGCACAAATGTCCCTGAATAACCAATTTGAAGTGCAGATAGC
AGTAAACGTAAGCTAATATGAATATTATTTAACTGTAATGTTTTAATATCGCTGGACATTACTAATAAAC
CCACTATAAACACATGTACATATGTATGTTTTGGCATACAATGAGTAGTTGGGGAAAAAATGTGTAAAAG
CACCGTGACCATCACAGCATAAAGATAACCAGCTGAAGTATCGAATATGAGTAACCCCCAAATTGAATCA
CATGCCGCAACTGATAGGACCCATGGAAGTACACTCTTCATGGCGATATACAAGACACACACAAGCACGA
ACACCCAGTTGCGGAGGAAATTCTCCGTAAATGAAAACCCAATCGGCGAACAATTCATACCCATATATGG
TAAAAGTTTTGAACGCGACTTGAGAGCGGAGAGCATTGCGGCTGATAAGGTTTTAGCGCTAAGCGGGCTT
TATAAAACGGGCTGCGGGACCAGTTTTCATATCACTACCGTTTGAGTTCTTGTGCTGTGTGGATACTCCT
CCCGACACAAAGCCGCTCCATCAGCCAGCAGTCGTCTAATCCAGAGACCCCGGATCGGGGTACCAACATG
GTGAGCAAGGGCGAGGAGCTGTTCACCGGGGTGGTGCCCATCCTGGTCGAGCTGGACGGCGACGTAAACG
GCCACAAGTTCAGCGTGTCCGGCGAGGGCGAGGGCGATGCCACCTACGGCAAGCTGACCCTGAAGTTCAT
CTGCACCACCGGCAAGCTGCCCGTGCCCTGGCCCACCCTCGTGACCACCCTGACCTACGGCGTGCAGTGC
TTCAGCCGCTACCCCGACCACATGAAGCAGCACGACTTCTTCAAGTCCGCCATGCCCGAAGGCTACGTCC
AGGAGCGCACCATCTTCTTCAAGGACGACGGCAACTACAAGACCCGCGCCGAGGTGAAGTTCGAGGGCGA
CACCCTGGTGAACCGCATCGAGCTGAAGGGCATCGACTTCAAGGAGGACGGCAACATCCTGGGGCACAAG
CTGGAGTACAACTACAACAGCCACAACGTCTATATCATGGCCGACAAGCAGAAGAACGGCATCAAGGTGA
ACTTCAAGATCCGCCACAACATCGAGGACGGCAGCGTGCAGCTCGCCGACCACTACCAGCAGAACACCCC
CATCGGCGACGGCCCCGTGCTGCTGCCCGACAACCACTACCTGAGCACCCAGTCCGCCCTGAGCAAAGAC
CCCAACGAGAAGCGCGATCACATGGTCCTGCTGGAGTTCGTGACCGCCGCCGGGATCACTCTCGGCATGG
ACGAGCTGTACAAGCCAAGCTTGAATTCTGCAGATATCATGGACTATGTCTACTGTGGAACGGATCCGAT
TGGAGCTAGCGAGGATATCCTGTCCGTGTACGATGCCGGCAGTGCCCCCGGCAATGGTCATTTCAGCCCG
TCCTTTAACGGCTTTAATATTGGAACGACGGACCCCGAGTACGTCGAACTGGTCCCGGTCCTGGCTGATG
GAGGTGAACATTTTGGAGTGAGCTCCGTCGCCTTTGATGATTATGAGGAATTGTTGTGGATGGGAAATCA
AGGAGGACATGTGACCAGCTATTATACCAATAGCATGCAAAAATATACCAGCTTCCAAGTGCATGCTACG
GATATCGTCCGTGATATTAGCACGTTGGATAGCGGCGTCTTGGCCCTGACCCAAACGAGCTTGCGCCACC
AAATTCGTCGCGGCTTGCCGAAATTCACGTTTAAGAGCAATAATATGAAAGAAATGGTCTCCATGTTGCA
ACTGTCGCCCCACCGCTTGGTGATGGCTGGCTTGCAAGATGAACTGATTGATTTTGATTTGCGTACCCTG
AAAGAGACGCGTATTGAACACGTCGGCGCTGGAGGCTGTACCGTCTTGCGTAAAAACTCGCGCTACTTGT
TCGCTGGAGATCAATTGGGCACCGTTACCCTGCGTGATTTGAATTCCTTGTCCGTGCAACATACCATTAA
AACCCATACGAATATTCTGAGCGATTTTTCCGTGCAAGGCAACTTGCTGATTAGTTGTGGCTACAGCGGA
AGGCAAAATAACCTGGCCATCGACCGCTTCCTAATGGTCTACGATCTGCGCATGCTGCGCCTGATCGCGC
CCATTCAAGTGATGATTGATCCGCAGATGTTGAAGTTCCTGCCATCGCTGACATCCCAACTGGCCGTCGT
GTCCAGCTACGGCCAGGTTCAGCTGGTGGACACTGTGGAGCTCAGCGAGCCGCGAGTATCCATGTACCAG
ATCAACACCAACGGCAGCCAGTGCCTCAGCTTCGACATTAGCTCCTCTTCACAGGCCATGGCATTTGGGG
ACCAGTCGGGCCACATCAACATGATTGCCGCTGTACAAACGCCTCAGCCGCAGTTCAATCTCTACTCGCG
AAGCACAGAGTTTGCGGACGTGGTGCCACAGCTGCCGATGGTCTCCATTACGGACACCAACTTTCCGCTA
TCGTCGGTCATGCTACCGCACTTGACGACGGGCACACAATGGTTCTCAGATTGGCCGGAGGAACTGCTGC
GCTACCGCTACCACAGACCCAAGACCATTGATCCCGAAGTGCTGAGCAACATGAAAATGCAGGGACCGAT
TGGATACTCGCCAAACCCACGCACCGCCCGTCGTAATCAAATTCCGTACGTGATTGAGCAGGGCGGCGTG
TGCAGTCCGAACGGAAATGGAACTGCGGCGGCGACCAAGGCGGAGAACGGTGTGAAAATCATTCCACGGC
GGTATCGCAAAGTCGAGCTGAAGTACACGAAGCTGGGCACCCAGGACTTTGACTTTGACCAGCATAATCA
AACATGTTTCGCGGGGCTGGAGGCAACGCTACCGAACTCCTACTGCAATGCTATGCTACAGATTTTGTAT
TTCACCGACGCGCTTCGCGTGAAGCTGCTGGAGCATTCGTGCATCAAGGAGTTTTGCCTGTCCTGCGAAC
TAGGGTTCCTCTTCAACATGCTGGATAAAAGTACCGCTTCTTCACCTTGCCAGGCCAGCAATTTCCTGCG
ATCTTTCCGCACTGTGCCAGAGGCCTCGGCACTGGGATTGATTCTCACCGACCGCTCATCGAACGTCAAT
CTAATATCGCTGATACAGAACTGGAACCGATTCATTTTGCATCAAATGCATTACGAAATATTCGATTCTA
GCAAGAACGCATCCACCTACAGCGGATCTGTGCAAACATCAACGAACGCGGAAAACGCGGGCTCTTCAGA
AACAAGTGGCTCCTCGGACCTTTACGATTCCATAAGTGATGAGAACTCCAAGGAGGACGATCGGGAACGC
AGTAAGATCAACGCAGAAACTGACATCAGTAAGATCTTTGGGACCAAGCAAATCTGTATAAACCGCTGCA
TCAAATGCCAAGAAGAGAAGATAAAGGAAAGCATTCTACTTGCCTGCAATTTGTCGTATCCCAACCACAT
CAAAGATAGTGATCAGTATTTCAACTTTGGCACCATTTTGAAGCGATCTCTCAGCTCCGAGAAGAGTATT
CAGGCCTTCTGCGAGAGATGTAAGAAGTTTTCGCCAACCAATCAGAGCGTGAAGGTGACTTCGCTTCCGC
AAATTCTGTCCATTAACTGTGGCCTCAACAACGAAAAAGACATTACCTTCCTGAAGCGCCAGCTCAATCG
CTGCAGCGAAAAGACGACTGTTGATGCGGCCGCTTCCTTGAGCACAAGCAAGCCGTGTCGATATGGAGCC
AACTGTTCGCGAAGTGACTGCCATTTCATGCATCCGGATCGAAAATCTCCATCGCACACAAGCCAACCGA
ATGCTGTCAACAATTCTCCCAATGGACGCCAAAAGTCCTGGTTTCCCCTTACATTTACTATGGGCATCAA
TGACCAAGGTGAGGTGCAGGTGCAAACTCAATCAGATGCAAGCAGTGGCAAATCGGAACAGGAGGAGGAA
ACGGAAAAGCCACCAACAAAGGGCTTGGACAACAATCGGATGTACGCGCTGCATGCCGTGGTGTGCCAAG
TCGATGATGGTACCCAAAAGAACTTGGTATCGTTGATAAATGTGCAGCGGCCATACCACACCATGAAACT
GGCTGAATCTGCAGATGACCCTCAGAGTCAATGGTATATTTTTAATGATTTTAGCATATCGCCCGTTTCG
CCACAAGAATCGGTATGGTTCACATTGGATTGGAAAGTTCCTTGCATACTCTTCTACAGACACGTAGAGG
ATGACTCTGAGTCTGCTAGTACTACTAGCTCGACCGTCACGGAAAGTGAAGAAACCATTCCATCAGAGAG
CAGCAGCGGCTCGCCAACAAATCTATCCAACCCTTTTCTAGAGGAAATTGTGAGTCCTATGCTAGGCAAC
TTAAGTGCAGACGCCACGCTGCAGCCCCTGCAGTCAGATGAAATGCCGCAGTCGGGTGATCTGGTCGCAA
TGGCTGCCGCGTTCGTTACCCTAAATCCAGAGGAAAATGAGATTCGCCCGGATGGCAAAACGGCGACCAT
TAAGCCATGCCACATGAGTGTGGCCCGGATTTCATGTATACGAGGACAAGGCCCGGCTGAAGGAGTTCCA
TTCATGGACGATTACATATCCACCCAGGAGAAGGTCGTGGACTACCTAACTCAGTTCTCGGGAATCAAGC
CTGGCGACTTGGACGCTAACTTCAGCAAAAAGCGACTGACTGCCTTGAAGTACTCATACCAGAAATTAAA
ATACCTCGTTGACGTAGGAGTAATATTTGTCGGACATGGTCTGAAGAACGACTTTAGGGTCATAAACATC
TATGTACCGTCGGAGCAGATAATAGATACGGTGCACCTGTTTCACATGCCACATCATCGCATGGTTTCCC
TAAGATTTCTAGCCTGGCATTTCTTGGGTACTAAGATTCAGTCCGAGACGCACGACTCCATCGAAGATGC
ACGGACCACTCTGCAGCTCTACAAGCACTATTTGAAGCTGCAGGAGGAGAAGAAGTTTGCCAACGCTCTC
AAGAATCTTTACGAACGCGGAAAGCAGCTGCAGTGGAAGGTTCCAGAGGACTGACCGCGGTTCGAAGGTA
AGCCTATCCCTAACCCTCTCCTCGGTCTCGATTCTACGCGTACCGGTCATCATCACCATCACCATTGAGT
TTAAACCCGCTGATCAGCCTCGACTGTGCCTTCTAAGGCCTGAGCTCGCTGATCAGCCTCGATCGAGGAT
CCAGACATGATAAGATACATTGATGAGTTTGGACAAACCACAACTAGAATGCAGTGAAAAAAATGCTTTA
TTTGTGAAATTTGTGATGCTATTGCTTTATTTGTAACCATTATAAGCTGCAATAAACAAGTTAACAACAA
CAATTGCATTCATTTTATGTTTCAGGTTCAGGGGGAGGTGTGGGAGGTTTTTTAAAGCAAGTAAAACCTC
TACAAATGTGGTATGGCTGATTATGATCAGTCGACCGATGCCCTTGAGAGCCTTCAACCCAGTCAGCTCC
TTCCGGTGGGCGCGGGGCATGACTATCGTCGCCGCACTTATGACTGTCTTCTTTATCATGCAACTCGTAG
GACAGGTGCCGGCAGCGCTCTGGGTCATTTTCGGCGAGGACCGCTTTCGCTGGAGCGCGACGATGATCGG
CCTGTCGCTTGCGGTATTCGGAATCTTGCACGCCCTCGCTCAAGCCTTCGTCACTGGTCCCGCCACCAAA
CGTTTCGGCGAGAAGCAGGCCATTATCGCCGGCATGGCGGCCGACGCGCTGGGCTACGTCTTGCTGGCGT
TCGCGACGCGAGGCTGGATGGCCTTCCCCATTATGATTCTTCTCGCTTCCGGCGGCATCGGGATGCCCGC
GTTGCAGGCCATGCTGTCCAGGCAGGTAGATGACGACCATCAGGGACAGCTTCAAGGATCGCTCGCGGCT
CTTACCAGCCAGCAAAAGGCCAGGAACCGTAAAAAGGCCGCGTTGCTGGCGTTTTTCCATAGGCTCCGCC
CCCCTGACGAGCATCACAAAAATCGACGCTCAAGTCAGAGGTGGCGAAACCCGACAGGACTATAAAGATA
CCAGGCGTTTCCCCCTGGAAGCTCCCTCGTGCGCTCTCCTGTTCCGACCCTGCCGCTTACCGGATACCTG
TCCGCCTTTCTCCCTTCGGGAAGCGTGGCGCTTTCTCAATGCTCACGCTGTAGGTATCTCAGTTCGGTGT
AGGTCGTTCGCTCCAAGCTGGGCTGTGTGCACGAACCCCCCGTTCAGCCCGACCGCTGCGCCTTATCCGG
TAACTATCGTCTTGAGTCCAACCCGGTAAGACACGACTTATCGCCACTGGCAGCAGCCACTGGTAACAGG
ATTAGCAGAGCGAGGTATGTAGGCGGTGCTACAGAGTTCTTGAAGTGGTGGCCTAACTACGGCTACACTA
GAAGGACAGTATTTGGTATCTGCGCTCTGCTGAAGCCAGTTACCTTCGGAAAAAGAGTTGGTAGCTCTTG
ATCCGGCAAACAAACCACCGCTGGTAGCGGTGGTTTTTTTGTTTGCAAGCAGCAGATTACGCGCAGAAAA
AAAGGATCTCAAGAAGATCCTTTGATCTTTTCTACGGGGTCTGACGCTCAGTGGAACGAAAACTCACGTT
AAGGGATTTTGGTCATGAGATTATCAAAAAGGATCTTCACCTAGATCCTTTTAAATTAAAAATGAAGTTT
TAAATCAATCTAAAGTATATATGAGTAAACTTGGTCTGACAGTTACCAATGCTTAATCAGTGAGGCACCT
ATCTCAGCGATCTGTCTATTTCGTTCATCCATAGTTGCCTGACTCCCCGTCGTGTAGATAACTACGATAC
GGGAGGGCTTACCATCTGGCCCCAGTGCTGCAATGATACCGCGAGACCCACGCTCACCGGCTCCAGATTT
ATCAGCAATAAACCAGCCAGCCGGAAGGGCCGAGCGCAGAAGTGGTCCTGCAACTTTATCCGCCTCCATC
CAGTCTATTAATTGTTGCCGGGAAGCTAGAGTAAGTAGTTCGCCAGTTAATAGTTTGCGCAACGTTGTTG
CCATTGCTGCAGGCATCGTGGTGTCACGCTCGTCGTTTGGTATGGCTTCATTCAGCTCCGGTTCCCAACG
ATCAAGGCGAGTTACATGATCCCCCATGTTGTGCAAAAAAGCGGTTAGCTCCTTCGGTCCTCCGATCGTT
GTCAGAAGTAAGTTGGCCGCAGTGTTATCACTCATGGTTATGGCAGCACTGCATAATTCTCTTACTGTCA
TGCCATCCGTAAGATGCTTTTCTGTGACTGGTGAGTACTCAACCAAGTCATTCTGAGAATAGTGTATGCG
GCGACCGAGTTGCTCTTGCCCGGCGTCAACACGGGATAATACCGCGCCACATAGCAGAACTTTAAAAGTG
CTCATCATTGGAAAACGTTCTTCGGGGCGAAAACTCTCAAGGATCTTACCGCTGTTGAGATCCAGTTCGA
TGTAACCCACTCGTGCACCCAACTGATCTTCAGCATCTTTTACTTTCACCAGCGTTTCTGGGTGAGCAAA
AACAGGAAGGCAAAATGCCGCAAAAAAGGGAATAAGGGCGACACGGAAATGTTGAATACTCATACTCTTC
CTTTTTCAATATTATTGAAGCATTTATCAGGGTTATTGTCTCATGAGCGGATACATATTTGAATGTATTT
AGAAAAATAAACAAATAGGGGTTCCGCGCACATTTCCCCGAAAAGTGCCACCTGACGTCTAAGAAACCAT
TATTATCATGACATTAACCTATAAAAATAGGCGTATCACGAGGCCCTTTCGT
